>Addgene plasmid #19281 | pCAGGS/Daxx myc S502A | addgene partial sequence | sequence record 25065 | pCAGGS5 5'-ggttcggcttctggcgtgtgacc-3'
ACTCTGCTACCATGTTCATGCCTTCTTCTTTTTCCTACAGCTCCTGGGCAACGTGCTGGTTATTGTGCTG
TCTCATCATTTTGGCAAAGAATTCCTCGAATCCACCATGGCCACCGATGACAGCATCATTGTACTTGATG
ATGACGATGAAGATGAAGCTGCTGCTCAACCAGGGCCCTCCAACCTACCCCCCAATCCTGCCTCAACAGG
ACCTGGTCCTGGCCTGTCTCAACAGGCCACTGGTCTCTCCGAGCCCCGTGTGGATGGAGGGAGCAGTAAC
TCCGGTAGTAGGAAGTGCTACAAGTTGGATAATGAGAAGCTCTTTGAAGAGTTCCTTGAACTGTGTAAGA
CGGAGACATCAGACCACCCTGAGGTGGTTCCGTTCCTCCACAAACTGCAGCAGCGTGCCCAGTCTGTGTT
TCTGGCCTCTGCAGAGTTCTGCAACATCCTCTCCAGGGTTCTGGCTCGGTCTCGGAAGCGGCCCGCTAAG
ATCTATGTGTACATTAACGAGCTCTGCACTGTTCTTAAAGCTCACTCCATCAAGAAGAAGTTGAACTTAG
CTCCTGCAGCCTCAACGACCAGTGAGGCGTCGGGCCCTAACCCTCCCACAGAGCCCCCCTCTGACCTTAC
AAACACTGAAAACACTGCCTCTGAGGCCTCAAAGGACTCNCNNNGGNNCNCAGNAAAANCCACCGCTGGG
AANNNNCTNTGGTTAGGTNTACTTACNNAAANTTTGGCGGGNTGCAGNAGAAGGAGTTGGANCTGNCAAA
NCTGGATGACCANACTCCTCGTATTNGCAGAAGCCCGCTTGAAAAGAANTTA
