>Addgene plasmid #19281 | pCAGGS/Daxx myc S502A | addgene partial sequence | sequence record 25066 | 19281 with mDaxx-F
GAGGAGGAGAGGAGGAGAAAGAGGCTACTGAAGATGAAGATGAGGATCTAGAACAGTTGCAGGAAGATCA
GGGGGGTGATGAAGAAGAGGAAGGAGGAGATAATGAAGGAAATGAGGCACCCACATCGCCTTCAGACTTT
TTCCATAGAAGGAATTCAGAGCCTGCAGAAGGGCTCAGGACCCCCGAGGGGCAGCAAAAGAGAGGACTGA
CAGAGACCCCAGCATCCCCGCCAGGGGCATCCCTGGACCCTCCCAGCACTGACGCTGAGAGCAGTGGAGA
GCAGCTCCTCGAGCCGCTCCTGGGAGACGAGAGTCCTGTGTCCCAGCTCGCTGAGCTAGAGATGGAAGCT
TTGCCTGAGGAAAGGGACATTTCCTCCTCCAGGAAAAAGTCGGAAGATTCCCTCCCCACCATCTTGGAAA
ATGGGGCAGCTGTGGTTACCTCTACATCTGTCAATGGGCGTGTCTCTTCTCACACTTGGAGAGATGCCAG
TCCCCCCAGCAAGAGATTTCGGAAGGAAAAGAAGCAACTGGGCTCTGGACTGTTAGGAAACAGCTATATA
AAAGAACCGATGGCACAGCAGGACAGTGGGCAGAACACAAGTGTCCAGCCTATGCCATCCCCCCCCTTGG
CCTCTGTGGCTTCTGTCGCTGATTCCTCCACAAGGGTGGACTCTCCCAGCCATGAACTGGTGACCAGCTC
TCTGTGCAGCCCTTCTCCATCCCTGCTTCTCCAGACACCCCNNCTCAGTCTCTCCGGCAGTGTATTTATA
AGACCAGTGTGGCCANNCAGTGCGACC
