[The description below was written by a language model from this plasmid's Addgene catalogue record.]
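Description:
pCAGGS/Daxx myc S502A is a mammalian expression plasmid built on the pCAGGS backbone (about 4.8 kb without the insert) and carrying mouse Daxx with a myc epitope tag. It is propagated in standard E. coli cloning strains under ampicillin selection; the copy number is recorded as unknown, and the record lists no mammalian selection marker. pCAGGS vectors are generally known for driving strong, broadly active expression from the CAG promoter, a hybrid of the CMV immediate-early enhancer and the chicken beta-actin promoter. However, no feature table is provided here, so the promoter, polyadenylation signal and origin of replication in this particular plasmid are not explicitly documented. The insert was introduced by restriction enzyme cloning, but the sites used, the insert size and the position of the myc tag (N- or C-terminal) are not stated.

The name indicates that the Daxx coding sequence carries an S502A substitution, replacing serine 502 with a non-phosphorylatable alanine, although the record has no separate mutation field confirming this. Daxx is a nuclear protein involved in transcriptional regulation and apoptosis signalling. The associated publication concerns how homeodomain-interacting protein kinase 1 affects Daxx localization, phosphorylation and transcriptional activity. A serine-to-alanine mutant of this kind would typically be expressed in cultured mammalian cells alongside the wild-type protein to test whether that residue is a relevant phosphorylation site. The myc tag allows detection of the expressed protein by immunoblotting, immunoprecipitation or immunofluorescence.
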