Addgene plasmid #19281: pCAGGS/Daxx myc S502A
Depositing lab: Philip Leder. Depositing organization: Harvard Medical School. Publication: Homeodomain-interacting protein kinase 1 modulates Daxx localization, phosphorylation, and transcriptional activity. Ecsedy JA, Michaelson JS, Leder P. Mol Cell Biol 2003 Feb;23(3):950-60. 10.1128/MCB.23.3.950-960.2003 PubMed 12529400.
Backbone
  Vector backbone: pCAGGS
  Backbone size w/o insert (bp): 4800
  Vector type: Mammalian Expression
Growth in bacteria
  Bacterial resistance: Ampicillin, 100 μg/mL
  Growth temperature: 37°C
  Growth strain: DH5alpha
  Copy number: Unknown
Gene/Insert
  Gene/Insert name: Daxx myc
  Species: M. musculus (mouse)
  GenBank ID: NM_007829
  Entrez Gene: Daxx
  Cloning method: Restriction Enzyme
  Sequencing primers: 5′ n/a
Terms and licenses: Academic/Nonprofit Terms; Industry Terms: Not Available to Industry
How to cite: pCAGGS/Daxx myc S502A was a gift from Philip Leder (Addgene plasmid # 19281 ; http://n2t.net/addgene:19281 ; RRID:Addgene_19281)
